Addgene plasmid #236629: pLV-Puro-{CMV-CuO}>{PAX3::FOXO1}:T2A:mCherry
Purpose: Puromycin selected lentiviral construct with cumate-inducible PAX3::FOXO1
Depositing lab: Genevieve Kendall. Depositing organization: Research Institute at Nationwide Children's Hospital. Publication: New dual inducible cellular model to investigate temporal control of oncogenic cooperating genes. Kent MR, Jay AN, Kendall GC. Sci Rep. 2024 Sep 5;14(1):20773. doi: 10.1038/s41598-024-71227-3. PubMed 39237585.
Backbone
  Vector backbone: Mammalian Tet Inducible Gene Expression Lentiviral Vector
  Backbone manufacturer: VectorBuilder
  Backbone size w/o insert (bp): 6700
  Total vector size (bp): 11134
  Modifications to backbone: Replaced the TRE sequence with a CMV promoter and a CuO sequence; added the coding sequence for human PAX3::FOXO1 with no stop codon directly downstream of TRE linked to mCherry with a T2A sequence; added a puromycin resistance gene for antibiotic selection
  Vector type: Mammalian Expression, Lentiviral
  Selectable markers: Puromycin
Growth in bacteria
  Bacterial resistance: Ampicillin, 100 μg/mL
  Growth temperature: 37°C
  Growth strain: NEB Stable
  Copy number: High Copy
Gene/Insert 1
  Gene/Insert name: PAX3::FOXO1
  Species: H. sapiens (human)
  Insert size (bp): 2508
  Entrez Gene: FOXO1 (a.k.a. FKH1, FKHR, FOXO1A); PAX3 (a.k.a. CDHS, HUP2, PAX-3, WS1, WS3)
  Promoter: CMV-CuO
  Cloning method: Gene Synthesis
  Sequencing primers: 5′ N/A
Gene/Insert 2
  Gene/Insert name: mCherry
  Species: Synthetic
  Insert size (bp): 711
  Promoter: CMV-CuO
  Cloning method: Gene Synthesis
  Sequencing primers: 5′ N/A
Resource information
  A portion of this plasmid was derived from a plasmid made by: VectorBuilder
Terms and licenses: Academic/Nonprofit Terms; Industry Terms: Not Available to Industry
How to cite: pLV-Puro-{CMV-CuO}>{PAX3::FOXO1}:T2A:mCherry was a gift from Genevieve Kendall (Addgene plasmid # 236629 ; http://n2t.net/addgene:236629 ; RRID:Addgene_236629)
