[The description below was written by a language model from this plasmid's Addgene catalogue record and pLannotate feature annotations shown in this document.]
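Description:
pLV-Puro-{CMV-CuO}>{PAX3::FOXO1}:T2A:mCherry is an 11.1 kb third-generation-style, self-inactivating HIV-1 lentiviral transfer plasmid built on a VectorBuilder inducible-expression backbone in which the original TRE was replaced by a cumate-regulated promoter. It is propagated in E. coli through a high-copy ColE1/pUC origin with ampicillin resistance, and it also carries an f1 origin and remnants of a lac/lacZα cloning region. The viral genome is transcribed from an RSV promoter fused to a truncated 5' LTR and contains the Ψ packaging signal, RRE for Rev-dependent export, cPPT/CTS, WPRE and a ΔU3 3' LTR, followed by an SV40 poly(A) signal and SV40 origin outside the LTR.

The payload is a CMV enhancer/promoter followed directly by a CuO operator, the binding site for the CymR repressor. In cells that supply CymR, which is not encoded on this plasmid, transcription is held off until cumate releases the repressor. This promoter drives a synthesised human PAX3::FOXO1 fusion open reading frame, annotated as an N-terminal PAX3 fragment joined to a C-terminal FOXO1 fragment. It has no stop codon and is linked through a T2A peptide to mCherry, so that red fluorescence reports induction while the two proteins are produced separately. Gateway attB sites flank the promoter and coding modules, reflecting how the parts were assembled. Downstream of the WPRE, a mouse PGK promoter expresses puromycin N-acetyltransferase for constitutive selection of transduced mammalian cells. The construct is intended for generating stable cell lines with cumate-inducible expression of the PAX3::FOXO1 fusion oncogene, and the associated work describes a dual-inducible cell model for temporal control of cooperating oncogenic genes.
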