Features (pLannotate 1.2.2; 35 found; start..end, strand, type, name):
      3..229     +  promoter       RSV promoter: Rous sarcoma virus enhancer/promoter
    230..410     +  LTR            5' LTR (truncated): truncated 5' long terminal repeat (LTR) from HIV-1
    457..582     +  misc_feature   HIV-1 Ψ: packaging signal of human immunodeficiency virus type 1
    566..929     +  CDS            HIV-1 gag (fragment): gag protein from human immunodeficiency virus 1; gag
   1075..1308    +  misc_feature   RRE: The Rev response element (RRE) of HIV-1 allows for Rev-dependent mRNA export from the nucleus to the cytoplasm.
   1685..1785    +  CDS            Rev (fragment): human immunodeficiency virus 1 (HIV-1) Rev protein; rev; enhances nuclear export of unspliced and incompletely spliced viral mRNAs
   1803..1920    +  misc_feature   cPPT/CTS: central polypurine tract and central termination sequence of HIV-1
   1938..1958    +  protein_bind   attB4: mutant version of attB; core recombination site for the Gateway® BP reaction BP Clonase™
   1959..2262    +  enhancer       CMV enhancer: human cytomegalovirus immediate early enhancer
   2263..2466    +  promoter       CMV promoter: human cytomegalovirus (CMV) immediate early promoter
   2467..2494    +  protein_bind   CuO: CymR-binding P2 operator sequence from the p-cmt operon of Pseudomonas putida (Mullick et al., 2006) CymR
   2494..2518    +  protein_bind   attB1: mutant version of attB; recombination site for the Gateway® BP reaction BP Clonase™
   2525..3697    +  CDS            PAX3 (fragment): PAX3_HUMAN - Also known as HUP2. Experimental evidence at protein level: Swiss-Prot protein existence level 1. Transcription factor that may regulate cell proliferation, migration and apoptosis. Involved in neural development and myogenesis. Transcriptional activator of MITF, acting synergistically with SOX10 (PubMed:21965087). From Homo sapiens (Human).
   3695..5032    +  CDS            FOXO1 (fragment): FOXO1_HUMAN - Also known as FKHR, FOXO1A. Experimental evidence at protein level: Swiss-Prot protein existence level 1. Transcription factor that is the main target of insulin signaling and regulates metabolic homeostasis in response to oxidative stress (PubMed:10358076, PubMed:12228231, PubMed:15220471, PubMed:15890677, PubMed:18356527, PubMed:19221179, PubMed:20543840, PubMed:21245099). Binds to the insulin response element (IRE) with consensus sequence 5'-TT[G/A]TTTTG-3' and the related Daf-16 family binding element (DBE) with consensus sequence 5'-TT[G/A]TTTAC-3' (PubMed:10358076). Activit
   5042..5095    +  CDS            T2A: 2A peptide from Thosea asigna virus capsid protein Eukaryotic ribosomes fail to insert a peptide bond between the Gly and Pro residues, yielding separate polypeptides.
   5096..5803    +  CDS            mCherry: mCherry is a basic (constitutively fluorescent) red fluorescent protein published in 2004, derived from Discosoma sp.. It is reported to be a very rapidly-maturing monomer with low acid sensitivity.
   5807..5831    -  protein_bind   attB2: mutant version of attB; recombination site for the Gateway® BP reaction BP Clonase™
   5849..6437    +  misc_feature   WPRE: woodchuck hepatitis virus posttranscriptional regulatory element
   6468..6967    +  promoter       PGK promoter: mouse phosphoglycerate kinase 1 promoter
   6984..7583    +  CDS            PuroR: puromycin N-acetyltransferase; pac from Streptomyces alboniger; confers resistance to puromycin
   7573..7653    +  CDS            nef (fragment): NEF_HV1Z2 - Experimental evidence at protein level: Swiss-Prot protein existence level 1. Extracellular Nef protein targets CD4(+) T-lymphocytes for apoptosis by interacting with CXCR4 surface receptors. From Human immunodeficiency virus type 1 group M subtype D (isolate Z2/CDC-Z34) (HIV-1).
   7655..7888    +  LTR            3' LTR (ΔU3): self-inactivating 3' long terminal repeat (LTR) from HIV-1
   7960..8081    +  polyA_signal   SV40 poly(A) signal: SV40 polyadenylation signal
   8121..8256    +  rep_origin     SV40 ori: SV40 origin of replication
   8277..8295    -  promoter       T7 promoter: promoter for bacteriophage T7 RNA polymerase
   8303..8458    +  CDS            lacZα (fragment): LacZα fragment of β-galactosidase; lacZ fragment
   8463..8891    +  rep_origin     f1 ori (sequence partly withheld): f1 bacteriophage origin of replication; arrow indicates direction of (+) strand synthesis
   8944..9048    +  promoter       AmpR promoter: bla
   9049..9909    +  CDS            AmpR: β-lactamase; bla; confers resistance to ampicillin, carbenicillin, and related antibiotics
  10080..10668   +  rep_origin     ori: high-copy-number ColE1/pMB1/pBR322/pUC origin of replication
  10851..10943   +  CDS            lacI (fragment): lac repressor; lacI; The lac repressor binds to the lac operator to inhibit transcription in E. coli. This inhibition can be relieved by adding lactose or isopropyl-β-D-thiogalactopyranoside (IPTG).
  10956..10977   +  protein_bind   CAP binding site: CAP binding activates transcription in the presence of cAMP. E. coli catabolite activator protein
  10992..11022   +  promoter       lac promoter: promoter for the E. coli lac operon
  11026..11048   +  protein_bind   lac operator (fragment): The lac repressor binds to the lac operator to inhibit transcription in E. coli. This inhibition can be relieved by adding lactose or isopropyl-β-D-thiogalactopyranoside (IPTG). lac repressor encoded by lacI
  11091..11109   +  promoter       T3 promoter: promoter for bacteriophage T3 RNA polymerase
>Addgene plasmid #236629 | pLV-Puro-{CMV-CuO}>{PAX3::FOXO1}:T2A:mCherry | addgene full sequence | sequence record 474328 | Addgene NGS Result
AATGTAGTCTTATGCAATACTCTTGTAGTCTTGCAACATGGTAACGATGAGTTAGCAACATGCCTTACAA
GGAGAGAAAAAGCACCGTGCATGCCGATTGGTGGAAGTAAGGTGGTACGATCGTGCCTTATTAGGAAGGC
AACAGACGGGTCTGACATGGATTGGACGAACCACTGAATTGCCGCATTGCAGAGATATTGTATTTAAGTG
CCTAGCTCGATACATAAACGGGTCTCTCTGGTTAGACCAGATCTGAGCCTGGGAGCTCTCTGGCTAACTA
GGGAACCCACTGCTTAAGCCTCAATAAAGCTTGCCTTGAGTGCTTCAAGTAGTGTGTGCCCGTCTGTTGT
GTGACTCTGGTAACTAGAGATCCCTCAGACCCTTTTAGTCAGTGTGGAAAATCTCTAGCAGTGGCGCCCG
AACAGGGACTTGAAAGCGAAAGGGAAACCAGAGGAGCTCTCTCGACGCAGGACTCGGCTTGCTGAAGCGC
GCACGGCAAGAGGCGAGGGGCGGCGACTGGTGAGTACGCCAAAAATTTTGACTAGCGGAGGCTAGAAGGA
GAGAGATGGGTGCGAGAGCGTCAGTATTAAGCGGGGGAGAATTAGATCGCGATGGGAAAAAATTCGGTTA
AGGCCAGGGGGAAAGAAAAAATATAAATTAAAACATATAGTATGGGCAAGCAGGGAGCTAGAACGATTCG
CAGTTAATCCTGGCCTGTTAGAAACATCAGAAGGCTGTAGACAAATACTGGGACAGCTACAACCATCCCT
TCAGACAGGATCAGAAGAACTTAGATCATTATATAATACAGTAGCAACCCTCTATTGTGTGCATCAAAGG
ATAGAGATAAAAGACACCAAGGAAGCTTTAGACAAGATAGAGGAAGAGCAAAACAAAAGTAAGACCACCG
CACAGCAAGCGGCCGCTGATCTTCAGACCTGGAGGAGGAGATATGAGGGACAATTGGAGAAGTGAATTAT
ATAAATATAAAGTAGTAAAAATTGAACCATTAGGAGTAGCACCCACCAAGGCAAAGAGAAGAGTGGTGCA
GAGAGAAAAAAGAGCAGTGGGAATAGGAGCTTTGTTCCTTGGGTTCTTGGGAGCAGCAGGAAGCACTATG
GGCGCAGCGTCAATGACGCTGACGGTACAGGCCAGACAATTATTGTCTGGTATAGTGCAGCAGCAGAACA
ATTTGCTGAGGGCTATTGAGGCGCAACAGCATCTGTTGCAACTCACAGTCTGGGGCATCAAGCAGCTCCA
GGCAAGAATCCTGGCTGTGGAAAGATACCTAAAGGATCAACAGCTCCTGGGGATTTGGGGTTGCTCTGGA
AAACTCATTTGCACCACTGCTGTGCCTTGGAATGCTAGTTGGAGTAATAAATCTCTGGAACAGATTTGGA
ATCACACGACCTGGATGGAGTGGGACAGAGAAATTAACAATTACACAAGCTTAATACACTCCTTAATTGA
AGAATCGCAAAACCAGCAAGAAAAGAATGAACAAGAATTATTGGAATTAGATAAATGGGCAAGTTTGTGG
AATTGGTTTAACATAACAAATTGGCTGTGGTATATAAAATTATTCATAATGATAGTAGGAGGCTTGGTAG
GTTTAAGAATAGTTTTTGCTGTACTTTCTATAGTGAATAGAGTTAGGCAGGGATATTCACCATTATCGTT
TCAGACCCACCTCCCAACCCCGAGGGGACCCGACAGGCCCGAAGGAATAGAAGAAGAAGGTGGAGAGAGA
GACAGAGACAGATCCATTCGATTAGTGAACGGATCTCGACGGTATCGCTAGCTTTTAAAAGAAAAGGGGG
GATTGGGGGGTACAGTGCAGGGGAAAGAATAGTAGACATAATAGCAACAGACATACAAACTAAAGAATTA
CAAAAACAAATTACAAAAATTCAAAATTTTACTAGTGATTATCGGATCAACTTTGTATAGAAAAGTTGCG
TTACATAACTTACGGTAAATGGCCCGCCTGGCTGACCGCCCAACGACCCCCGCCCATTGACGTCAATAAT
GACGTATGTTCCCATAGTAACGCCAATAGGGACTTTCCATTGACGTCAATGGGTGGAGTATTTACGGTAA
ACTGCCCACTTGGCAGTACATCAAGTGTATCATATGCCAAGTACGCCCCCTATTGACGTCAATGACGGTA
AATGGCCCGCCTGGCATTATGCCCAGTACATGACCTTATGGGACTTTCCTACTTGGCAGTACATCTACGT
ATTAGTCATCGCTATTACCATGGTGATGCGGTTTTGGCAGTACATCAATGGGCGTGGATAGCGGTTTGAC
TCACGGGGATTTCCAAGTCTCCACCCCATTGACGTCAATGGGAGTTTGTTTTGGCACCAAAATCAACGGG
ACTTTCCAAAATGTCGTAACAACTCCGCCCCATTGACGCAAATGGGCGGTAGGCGTGTACGGTGGGAGGT
CTATATAAGCAGAGCTAACAAACAGACAATCTGGTCTGTTTGTACAAGTTTGTACAAAAAAGCAGGCTGC
CACCATGACCACGCTGGCCGGCGCTGTGCCCAGGATGATGCGGCCGGGCCCGGGGCAGAACTACCCGCGT
AGCGGGTTCCCGCTGGAAGTGTCCACTCCCCTCGGCCAGGGCCGCGTCAACCAGCTCGGCGGCGTTTTTA
TCAACGGCAGGCCGCTGCCCAACCACATCCGCCACAAGATCGTGGAGATGGCCCACCACGGCATCCGGCC
CTGCGTCATCTCGCGCCAGCTGCGCGTGTCCCACGGCTGCGTCTCCAAGATCCTGTGCAGGTACCAGGAG
ACTGGCTCCATACGTCCTGGTGCCATCGGCGGCAGCAAGCCCAAGCAGGTGACAACGCCTGACGTGGAGA
AGAAAATTGAGGAATACAAAAGAGAGAACCCGGGCATGTTCAGCTGGGAAATCCGAGACAAATTACTCAA
GGACGCGGTCTGTGATCGAAACACCGTGCCGTCAGTGAGTTCCATCAGCCGCATCCTGAGAAGTAAATTC
GGGAAAGGTGAAGAGGAGGAGGCCGACTTGGAGAGGAAGGAGGCAGAGGAAAGCGAGAAGAAGGCCAAAC
ACAGCATCGACGGCATCCTGAGCGAGCGAGCCTCAGCACCCCAATCAGATGAAGGCTCTGATATTGACTC
TGAACCAGATTTACCACTAAAGAGGAAACAGCGCAGAAGCCGAACCACCTTCACAGCAGAACAGCTGGAG
GAACTGGAGCGTGCTTTTGAGAGAACTCATTACCCTGACATTTATACTAGGGAGGAACTGGCCCAGAGGG
CGAAGCTCACCGAGGCCCGAGTACAGGTCTGGTTTAGCAACCGCCGTGCAAGATGGAGGAAGCAAGCTGG
GGCCAATCAACTGATGGCTTTCAACCATCTCATTCCCGGGGGGTTCCCTCCCACTGCCATGCCGACCTTG
CCAACGTACCAGCTGTCGGAGACCTCTTACCAGCCCACATCTATTCCACAAGCTGTGTCAGATCCCAGCA
GCACCGTTCACAGACCTCAACCGCTTCCTCCAAGCACTGTACACCAAAGCACGATTCCTTCCAACCCAGA
CAGCAGCTCTGCCTACTGCCTCCCCAGCACCAGGCATGGATTTTCCAGCTATACAGACAGCTTTGTGCCT
CCGTCGGGGCCCTCCAACCCCATGAACCCCACCATTGGCAATGGCCTCTCACCTCAGAATTCAATTCGTC
ATAATCTGTCCCTACACAGCAAGTTCATTCGTGTGCAGAATGAAGGAACTGGAAAAAGTTCTTGGTGGAT
GCTCAATCCAGAGGGTGGCAAGAGCGGGAAATCTCCTAGGAGAAGAGCTGCATCCATGGACAACAACAGT
AAATTTGCTAAGAGCCGAAGCCGAGCTGCCAAGAAGAAAGCATCTCTCCAGTCTGGCCAGGAGGGTGCTG
GGGACAGCCCTGGATCACAGTTTTCCAAATGGCCTGCAAGCCCTGGCTCTCACAGCAATGATGACTTTGA
TAACTGGAGTACATTTCGCCCTCGAACTAGCTCAAATGCTAGTACTATTAGTGGGAGACTCTCACCCATT
ATGACCGAACAGGATGATCTTGGAGAAGGGGATGTGCATTCTATGGTGTACCCGCCATCTGCCGCAAAGA
TGGCCTCTACTTTACCCAGTCTGTCTGAGATAAGCAATCCCGAAAACATGGAAAATCTTTTGGATAATCT
CAACCTTCTCTCATCACCAACATCATTAACTGTTTCGACCCAGTCCTCACCTGGCACCATGATGCAGCAG
ACGCCGTGCTACTCGTTTGCGCCACCAAACACCAGTTTGAATTCACCCAGCCCAAACTACCAAAAATATA
CATATGGCCAATCCAGCATGAGCCCTTTGCCCCAGATGCCTATACAAACACTTCAGGACAATAAGTCGAG
TTATGGAGGTATGAGTCAGTATAACTGTGCGCCTGGACTCTTGAAGGAGTTGCTGACTTCTGACTCTCCT
CCCCATAATGACATTATGACACCAGTTGATCCTGGGGTAGCCCAGCCCAACAGCCGGGTTCTGGGCCAGA
ACGTCATGATGGGCCCTAATTCGGTCATGTCAACCTATGGCAGCCAGGCATCTCATAACAAAATGATGAA
TCCCAGCTCCCATACCCACCCTGGACATGCTCAGCAGACATCTGCAGTTAACGGGCGTCCCCTGCCCCAC
ACGGTAAGCACCATGCCCCACACCTCGGGTATGAACCGCCTGACCCAAGTGAAGACACCTGTACAAGTGC
CTCTGCCCCACCCCATGCAGATGAGTGCCCTGGGGGGCTACTCCTCCGTGAGCAGCTGCAATGGCTATGG
CAGAATGGGCCTTCTCCACCAGGAGAAGCTCCCAAGTGACTTGGATGGCATGTTCATTGAGCGCTTAGAC
TGTGACATGGAATCCATCATTCGGAATGACCTCATGGATGGAGATACATTGGATTTTAACTTTGACAATG
TGTTGCCCAACCAAAGCTTCCCACACAGTGTCAAGACAACGACACATAGCTGGGTGTCAGGCGGAAGCGG
AGAGGGCAGGGGAAGTCTTCTAACATGCGGGGACGTGGAGGAAAATCCCGGCCCCATGGTGAGCAAGGGC
GAGGAGGATAACATGGCCATCATCAAGGAGTTCATGCGCTTCAAGGTGCACATGGAGGGCTCCGTGAACG
GCCACGAGTTCGAGATCGAGGGCGAGGGCGAGGGCCGCCCCTACGAGGGCACCCAGACCGCCAAGCTGAA
GGTGACCAAGGGTGGCCCCCTGCCCTTCGCCTGGGACATCCTGTCCCCTCAGTTCATGTACGGCTCCAAG
GCCTACGTGAAGCACCCCGCCGACATCCCCGACTACTTGAAGCTGTCCTTCCCCGAGGGCTTCAAGTGGG
AGCGCGTGATGAACTTCGAGGACGGCGGCGTGGTGACCGTGACCCAGGACTCCTCCCTGCAGGACGGCGA
GTTCATCTACAAGGTGAAGCTGCGCGGCACCAACTTCCCCTCCGACGGCCCCGTAATGCAGAAGAAGACC
ATGGGCTGGGAGGCCTCCTCCGAGCGGATGTACCCCGAGGACGGCGCCCTGAAGGGCGAGATCAAGCAGA
GGCTGAAGCTGAAGGACGGCGGCCACTACGACGCTGAGGTCAAGACCACCTACAAGGCCAAGAAGCCCGT
GCAGCTGCCCGGCGCCTACAACGTCAACATCAAGTTGGACATCACCTCCCACAACGAGGACTACACCATC
GTGGAACAGTACGAACGCGCCGAGGGCCGCCACTCCACCGGCGGCATGGACGAGCTGTACAAGTAAACCC
AGCTTTCTTGTACAAAGTGGTGATAATCGAATTCCGATAATCAACCTCTGGATTACAAAATTTGTGAAAG
ATTGACTGGTATTCTTAACTATGTTGCTCCTTTTACGCTATGTGGATACGCTGCTTTAATGCCTTTGTAT
CATGCTATTGCTTCCCGTATGGCTTTCATTTTCTCCTCCTTGTATAAATCCTGGTTGCTGTCTCTTTATG
AGGAGTTGTGGCCCGTTGTCAGGCAACGTGGCGTGGTGTGCACTGTGTTTGCTGACGCAACCCCCACTGG
TTGGGGCATTGCCACCACCTGTCAGCTCCTTTCCGGGACTTTCGCTTTCCCCCTCCCTATTGCCACGGCG
GAACTCATCGCCGCCTGCCTTGCCCGCTGCTGGACAGGGGCTCGGCTGTTGGGCACTGACAATTCCGTGG
TGTTGTCGGGGAAGCTGACGTCCTTTCCATGGCTGCTCGCCTGTGTTGCCACCTGGATTCTGCGCGGGAC
GTCCTTCTGCTACGTCCCTTCGGCCCTCAATCCAGCGGACCTTCCTTCCCGCGGCCTGCTGCCGGCTCTG
CGGCCTCTTCCGCGTCTTCGCCTTCGCCCTCAGACGAGTCGGATCTCCCTTTGGGCCGCCTCCCCGCATC
GGGAATTCCCGCGGTTCGAATTCTACCGGGTAGGGGAGGCGCTTTTCCCAAGGCAGTCTGGAGCATGCGC
TTTAGCAGCCCCGCTGGGCACTTGGCGCTACACAAGTGGCCTCTGGCCTCGCACACATTCCACATCCACC
GGTAGGCGCCAACCGGCTCCGTTCTTTGGTGGCCCCTTCGCGCCACCTTCTACTCCTCCCCTAGTCAGGA
AGTTCCCCCCCGCCCCGCAGCTCGCGTCGTGCAGGACGTGACAAATGGAAGTAGCACGTCTCACTAGTCT
CGTGCAGATGGACAGCACCGCTGAGCAATGGAAGCGGGTAGGCCTTTGGGGCAGCGGCCAATAGCAGCTT
TGCTCCTTCGCTTTCTGGGCTCAGAGGCTGGGAAGGGGTGGGTCCGGGGGCGGGCTCAGGGGCGGGCTCA
GGGGCGGGGCGGGCGCCCGAAGGTCCTCCGGAGGCCCGGCATTCTGCACGCTTCAAAAGCGCACGTCTGC
CGCGCTGTTCTCCTCTTCCTCATCTCCGGGCCTTTCGACCTCACGTGGCCACCATGACCGAGTACAAGCC
CACGGTGCGCCTCGCCACCCGCGACGACGTCCCCAGGGCCGTACGCACCCTCGCCGCCGCGTTCGCCGAC
TACCCCGCCACGCGCCACACCGTCGATCCGGACCGCCACATCGAGCGGGTCACCGAGCTGCAAGAACTCT
TCCTCACGCGCGTCGGGCTCGACATCGGCAAGGTGTGGGTCGCGGACGACGGCGCCGCGGTGGCGGTCTG
GACCACGCCGGAGAGCGTCGAAGCGGGGGCGGTGTTCGCCGAGATCGGCCCGCGCATGGCCGAGTTGAGC
GGTTCCCGGCTGGCCGCGCAGCAACAGATGGAAGGCCTCCTGGCGCCGCACCGGCCCAAGGAGCCCGCGT
GGTTCCTGGCCACCGTCGGCGTCTCGCCCGACCACCAGGGCAAGGGTCTGGGCAGCGCCGTCGTGCTCCC
CGGAGTGGAGGCGGCCGAGCGCGCCGGGGTGCCCGCCTTCCTGGAGACCTCCGCGCCCCGCAACCTCCCC
TTCTACGAGCGGCTCGGCTTCACCGTCACCGCCGACGTCGAGGTGCCCGAAGGACCGCGCACCTGGTGCA
TGACCCGCAAGCCCGGTGCCTGAGGTACCTTTAAGACCAATGACTTACAAGGCAGCTGTAGATCTTAGCC
ACTTTTTAAAAGAAAAGGGGGGACTGGAAGGGCTAATTCACTCCCAACGAAGACAAGATCTGCTTTTTGC
TTGTACTGGGTCTCTCTGGTTAGACCAGATCTGAGCCTGGGAGCTCTCTGGCTAACTAGGGAACCCACTG
CTTAAGCCTCAATAAAGCTTGCCTTGAGTGCTTCAAGTAGTGTGTGCCCGTCTGTTGTGTGACTCTGGTA
ACTAGAGATCCCTCAGACCCTTTTAGTCAGTGTGGAAAATCTCTAGCAGTAGTAGTTCATGTCATCTTAT
TATTCAGTATTTATAACTTGCAAAGAAATGAATATCAGAGAGTGAGAGGAACTTGTTTATTGCAGCTTAT
AATGGTTACAAATAAAGCAATAGCATCACAAATTTCACAAATAAAGCATTTTTTTCACTGCATTCTAGTT
GTGGTTTGTCCAAACTCATCAATGTATCTTATCATGTCTGGCTCTAGCTATCCCGCCCCTAACTCCGCCC
ATCCCGCCCCTAACTCCGCCCAGTTCCGCCCATTCTCCGCCCCATGGCTGACTAATTTTTTTTATTTATG
CAGAGGCCGAGGCCGCCTCGGCCTCTGAGCTATTCCAGAAGTAGTGAGGAGGCTTTTTTGGAGGCCTAGG
GACGTACCCAATTCGCCCTATAGTGAGTCGTATTACGCGCGCTCACTGGCCGTCGTTTTACAACGTCGTG
ACTGGGAAAACCCTGGCGTTACCCAACTTAATCGCCTTGCAGCACATCCCCCTTTCGCCAGCTGGCGTAA
TAGCGAAGAGGCCCGCACCGATCGCCCTTCCCAACAGTTGCGCAGCCTGAATGGCGAATGGG
[124 nt withheld, positions 8463-8586]
C
[91 nt withheld, positions 8588-8678]
A
[49 nt withheld, positions 8680-8728]
CCTTTGACGTTGGAGTCCACGTTCTTT
[37 nt withheld, positions 8756-8792]
ACCCTATCTCGGTCTATTCTTTTGATTTATAAGGGATTTTGCCGATTTCGGCCTATTGGTTAAAAAATGA
GCTGATTTAACAAAAATTTAACGCGAATTTTAACAAAATATTAACGCTTACAATTTAGGTGGCACTTTTC
GGGGAAATGTGCGCGGAACCCCTATTTGTTTATTTTTCTAAATACATTCAAATATGTATCCGCTCATGAG
ACAATAACCCTGATAAATGCTTCAATAATATTGAAAAAGGAAGAGTATGAGTATTCAACATTTCCGTGTC
GCCCTTATTCCCTTTTTTGCGGCATTTTGCCTTCCTGTTTTTGCTCACCCAGAAACGCTGGTGAAAGTAA
AAGATGCTGAAGATCAGTTGGGTGCACGAGTGGGTTACATCGAACTGGATCTCAACAGCGGTAAGATCCT
TGAGAGTTTTCGCCCCGAAGAACGTTTTCCAATGATGAGCACTTTTAAAGTTCTGCTATGTGGCGCGGTA
TTATCCCGTATTGACGCCGGGCAAGAGCAACTCGGTCGCCGCATACACTATTCTCAGAATGACTTGGTTG
AGTACTCACCAGTCACAGAAAAGCATCTTACGGATGGCATGACAGTAAGAGAATTATGCAGTGCTGCCAT
AACCATGAGTGATAACACTGCGGCCAACTTACTTCTGACAACGATCGGAGGACCGAAGGAGCTAACCGCT
TTTTTGCACAACATGGGGGATCATGTAACTCGCCTTGATCGTTGGGAACCGGAGCTGAATGAAGCCATAC
CAAACGACGAGCGTGACACCACGATGCCTGTAGCAATGGCAACAACGTTGCGCAAACTATTAACTGGCGA
ACTACTTACTCTAGCTTCCCGGCAACAATTAATAGACTGGATGGAGGCGGATAAAGTTGCAGGACCACTT
CTGCGCTCGGCCCTTCCGGCTGGCTGGTTTATTGCTGATAAATCTGGAGCCGGTGAGCGTGGGTCTCGCG
GTATCATTGCAGCACTGGGGCCAGATGGTAAGCCCTCCCGTATCGTAGTTATCTACACGACGGGGAGTCA
GGCAACTATGGATGAACGAAATAGACAGATCGCTGAGATAGGTGCCTCACTGATTAAGCATTGGTAACTG
TCAGACCAAGTTTACTCATATATACTTTAGATTGATTTAAAACTTCATTTTTAATTTAAAAGGATCTAGG
TGAAGATCCTTTTTGATAATCTCATGACCAAAATCCCTTAACGTGAGTTTTCGTTCCACTGAGCGTCAGA
CCCCGTAGAAAAGATCAAAGGATCTTCTTGAGATCCTTTTTTTCTGCGCGTAATCTGCTGCTTGCAAACA
AAAAAACCACCGCTACCAGCGGTGGTTTGTTTGCCGGATCAAGAGCTACCAACTCTTTTTCCGAAGGTAA
CTGGCTTCAGCAGAGCGCAGATACCAAATACTGTTCTTCTAGTGTAGCCGTAGTTAGGCCACCACTTCAA
GAACTCTGTAGCACCGCCTACATACCTCGCTCTGCTAATCCTGTTACCAGTGGCTGCTGCCAGTGGCGAT
AAGTCGTGTCTTACCGGGTTGGACTCAAGACGATAGTTACCGGATAAGGCGCAGCGGTCGGGCTGAACGG
GGGGTTCGTGCACACAGCCCAGCTTGGAGCGAACGACCTACACCGAACTGAGATACCTACAGCGTGAGCT
ATGAGAAAGCGCCACGCTTCCCGAAGAGAGAAAGGCGGACAGGTATCCGGTAAGCGGCAGGGTCGGAACA
GGAGAGCGCACGAGGGAGCTTCCAGGGGGAAACGCCTGGTATCTTTATAGTCCTGTCGGGTTTCGCCACC
TCTGACTTGAGCGTCGATTTTTGTGATGCTCGTCAGGGGGGCGGAGCCTATGGAAAAACGCCAGCAACGC
GGCCTTTTTACGGTTCCTGGCCTTTTGCTGGCCTTTTGCTCACATGTTCTTTCCTGCGTTATCCCCTGAT
TCTGTGGATAACCGTATTACCGCCTTTGAGTGAGCTGATACCGCTCGCCGCAGCCGAACGACCGAGCGCA
GCGAGTCAGTGAGCGAGGAAGCGGAAGAGCGCCCAATACGCAAACCGCCTCTCCCCGCGCGTTGGCCGAT
TCATTAATGCAGCTGGCACGACAGGTTTCCCGACTGGAAAGCGGGCAGTGAGCGCAACGCAATTAATGTG
AGTTAGCTCACTCATTAGGCACCCCAGGCTTTACACTTTATGCTTCCGGCTCGTATGTTGTGTGGAATTG
TGAGCGGATAACAATTTCACACAGGAAACAGCTATGACCATGATTACGCCAAGCGCGCAATTAACCCTCA
CTAAAGGGAACAAAAGCTGGAGCTGCAAGCTT
